Addgene plasmid #179806: pPOTv6-blast-3Ty:pHlourin2:3Ty
Purpose: Trypanosoma brucei PCR only tagging (pPOT) vector for endogenous gene tagging
Depositing lab: Samuel Dean & Keith Gull. Depositing organization: University of Oxford. Publication: A comprehensive toolkit for protein localization and functional analysis in trypanosomatids. Paterou A, Saez Conde J, Tyc J, Sunter JD, Vaughan S, Gull K, Dean S. Open Biol. 2025 Apr;15(4):240361. doi: 10.1098/rsob.240361. Epub 2025 Apr 2. PubMed 40169015.
Backbone
  Vector backbone: pPOT
  Vector type: Unspecified
Growth in bacteria
  Bacterial resistance: Ampicillin, 100 μg/mL
  Growth temperature: 37°C
  Growth strain: NEB Stable
  Copy number: High Copy
Gene/Insert
  Gene/Insert name: pHlourin2
  Species: Synthetic
  Promoter: read through
  Cloning method: Restriction Enzyme; 5′ cloning site HindIII (not destroyed); 3′ cloning site BamHI (not destroyed)
  Sequencing primers: 5′ cTATGGGTTCTGGTAGTG; 3′ cTTAACTACCCGATCCTG
Terms and licenses: Academic/Nonprofit Terms; Industry Terms: Not Available to Industry
Depositor comments: Please visit https://doi.org/10.1101/2023.04.21.537815 for bioRxiv preprint.
How to cite: pPOTv6-blast-3Ty:pHlourin2:3Ty was a gift from Samuel Dean & Keith Gull (Addgene plasmid # 179806 ; http://n2t.net/addgene:179806 ; RRID:Addgene_179806)
