[The description below was written by a language model from this plasmid's Addgene catalogue record and pLannotate feature annotations shown in this document.]
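Description:
pPOTv6-blast-3Ty:pHlourin2:3Ty is a PCR-only tagging (pPOT) template plasmid for endogenous gene tagging in Trypanosoma brucei. Rather than being introduced into the parasite itself, a vector of this type serves as a PCR template: long primers carrying homology to the target locus amplify a tag-plus-marker cassette, and the product is integrated into the genome by homologous recombination. In E. coli the 5,741 nt plasmid is maintained at high copy through a ColE1/pUC-type origin and selected with ampicillin via the β-lactamase gene. The backbone also carries an f1 origin, a lacZα fragment, lac promoter/operator elements, and flanking T7 and SP6 promoters, all typical of a general cloning vector.

The payload is a synthetic pHluorin2 coding sequence, a pH-sensitive fluorescent protein derived from Aequorea victoria GFP, cloned between retained HindIII and BamHI sites. According to the construct name it is flanked on each side by a triple Ty epitope tag, although these tags are not annotated in the feature table. Two copies of the blasticidin S deaminase gene (bsd) sit on either side of the tag. This layout is consistent with the pPOT design, in which a marker-then-tag amplicon is used for N-terminal tagging and a tag-then-marker amplicon for C-terminal tagging, giving blasticidin selection in the parasite either way. The promoter is recorded as "read through", meaning no dedicated promoter drives the cassette and expression relies on transcription from the surrounding locus. The intergenic RNA-processing regions between the coding sequences are not annotated. The tagged protein can be localised by fluorescence or detected through the Ty epitope, and pHluorin2 may also report on local pH, though the record does not state this use.
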