Features (pLannotate 1.2.2; 15 found; start..end, strand, type, name):
    171..560     +  CDS            bsd: BSD_ASPTE - Experimental evidence at protein level: Swiss-Prot protein existence level 1. Catalyzes the deamination of the cytosine moiety of the antibiotics blasticidin S, cytomycin and acetylblasticidin S. From Aspergillus terreus.
   1062..1775    +  CDS            pHluorin2: pHluorin2 is a multistate long stokes shift fluorescent protein published in 2011, derived from Aequorea victoria.
   2281..2670    +  CDS            bsd: BSD_ASPTE - Experimental evidence at protein level: Swiss-Prot protein existence level 1. Catalyzes the deamination of the cytosine moiety of the antibiotics blasticidin S, cytomycin and acetylblasticidin S. From Aspergillus terreus.
   2866..2884    -  promoter       SP6 promoter: promoter for bacteriophage SP6 RNA polymerase
   2926..2942    -  protein_bind   lac operator: The lac repressor binds to the lac operator to inhibit transcription in E. coli. This inhibition can be relieved by adding lactose or isopropyl-β-D-thiogalactopyranoside (IPTG). lac repressor encoded by lacI
   2950..2980    -  promoter       lac promoter: promoter for the E. coli lac operon
   2995..3016    -  protein_bind   CAP binding site: CAP binding activates transcription in the presence of cAMP. E. coli catabolite activator protein
   3029..3121    -  CDS            lacI (fragment): lac repressor; lacI; The lac repressor binds to the lac operator to inhibit transcription in E. coli. This inhibition can be relieved by adding lactose or isopropyl-β-D-thiogalactopyranoside (IPTG).
   3304..3892    -  rep_origin     ori: high-copy-number ColE1/pMB1/pBR322/pUC origin of replication
   4063..4923    -  CDS            AmpR: β-lactamase; bla; confers resistance to ampicillin, carbenicillin, and related antibiotics
   4924..5028    -  promoter       AmpR promoter: bla
   5055..5105    +  misc_feature   bom (fragment): basis of mobility region from pBR322
   5106..5561    -  rep_origin     f1 ori (sequence partly withheld): f1 bacteriophage origin of replication; arrow indicates direction of (+) strand synthesis
   5565..5722    -  CDS            lacZα (fragment): LacZα fragment of β-galactosidase; lacZ fragment
   5725..2       +  promoter       T7 promoter (across the origin): promoter for bacteriophage T7 RNA polymerase
>Addgene plasmid #179806 | pPOTv6-blast-3Ty:pHlourin2:3Ty | addgene full sequence | sequence record 355675 | Addgene NGS Result
GGGCGAATTGGGCCCGTATAATGCAGACCTGCTGCAAGCTAGGGGCACAGCAAGGTCTTCTGAAATTCAT
GTTTTTTTTTTTTTTACTCTGCATTGCAGTCTCCGCTCTTATTTAGTTTTGCTTTACGTAAGGTCTCGTT
GCTGCCATAAAATAAGCTCTAGTGGAATTCATGCCTTTGTCTCAAGAAGAATCCACCCTCATTGAAAGAG
CAACGGCTACAATCAACAGCATCCCCATCTCTGAAGACTACAGCGTCGCCAGCGCAGCTCTCTCTAGCGA
CGGCCGCATCTTCACTGGTGTCAATGTATATCATTTTACTGGGGGACCTTGTGCAGAACTCGTGGTGCTG
GGCACTGCTGCTGCTGCGGCAGCTGGCAACCTGACTTGTATCGTCGCGATCGGAAATGAGAACAGGGGCA
TCTTGAGCCCCTGCGGACGGTGCCGACAGGTGCTTCTCGACCTGCATCCTGGGATCAAAGCCATAGTGAA
GGACAGTGATGGACAGCCGACGGCAGTTGGGATTCGTGAATTGCTGCCCTCTGGTTATGTGTGGGAGGGC
TAACCATGGTGCCCATTTAGTTGGCCTTTCCCTTGTCTCGTGTCTTTTCCGTGGAAAGGTTCCCGGAGTA
ATCTGATGGCACAGCAGGGAGGTGCGCCTGCAGGTTGGTTAGGAAGGGGGGATGATGTAAAAGAAGAAAA
TGGGGGGATTCGAGCCCCACGCGTTGCTCAAGCTGTGTAGCGCAGGCGTTTCCTTACATATTTCTCTAAC
AGGCACGGAAGCCTAACAAATACACTTGGCTTATTTTTTTGCCCCCTCATGTCTTGTACAAATATTTGCG
ATAGCTTAGCTATCAGCCACATTAATCAAACAAGTATACCAACAAGCCCGAAAACAGAAACTCAACTGCA
ACGGGTACCTATGGGTTCTGGTAGTGGTTCCGGTTCCGGTTCTGAGGTACACACAAACCAGGACCCACTG
GACGGCTCCGAGGTGCATACCAATCAAGATCCGCTGGACGGCTCTGAAGTTCACACCAATCAAGATCCCT
TGGATAAGCTTATGTCAAAAGGAGAAGAATTGTTCACTGGAGTGGTTCCCATTTTGGTAGAACTGGACGG
GGACGTTAATGGACATAAATTCTCGGTATCGGGAGAAGGCGAAGGCGATGCCACCTATGGGAAACTCACG
CTCAAATTCATTTGTACGACAGGCAAGCTGCCAGTGCCGTGGCCGACCCTTGTCACGACGCTCAGTTATG
GCGTTCAATGCTTCAGTAGGTATCCGGACCACATGAAACAACATGACTTCTTCAAGAGTGCCATGCCTGA
AGGCTATGTGCAAGAACGTACTATCTTCTTTAAGGACGATGGTAACTATAAGACCCGAGCCGAGGTAAAG
TTTGAAGGTGACACCCTGGTCAATCGGATAGAGTTGAAGGGGATAGATTTTAAGGAAGATGGCAATATAC
TGGGACACAAACTGGAGTACAATTATAACGAGCATCTTGTCTACATAATGGCCGATAAACAAAAGAATGG
GACTAAAGCGATATTTCAGGTTCATCATAATATCGAAGACGGGGGAGTTCAGCTTGCGGATCACTACCAA
CAGAATACCCCTATTGGTGACGGGCCGGTATTGCTTCCAGACAATCACTACCTCCACACGCAGTCAGCCC
TTAGTAAAGATCCTAATGAAAAGAGGGACCATATGGTGCTGCTGGAGTTCGTAACAGCTGCCGGTATCAC
GCATGGCATGGATGAACTCTATAAAGGATCCGAGGTACATACAAATCAGGACCCCCTCGATGGTAGTGAA
GTCCATACAAATCAGGACCCGCTGGATGGCTCAGAGGTTCATACGAACCAAGATCCTCTTGATGGATCAG
GATCTGGATCAGGATCGGGTAGTTAAGAGCTCCGCTGCGCTTAAATGTCTTTCATTATAATCAATGTATA
ACCTTTATGTAGTATTTCAATCTATGCCGCTGTGTACGTGCACTGCGGTGCCTATCCTTCGGCATTAGAG
AGTCACTGTTTGTGTAGATCGTAGCTGCATGTCTGACATCTGGTTCATTAGTGCCGTTTTGAGTCTGCAC
TGTTGTGCAACTTGATATTCATCACTGCACACCAACCGTGTGTTTCCTCCTTTGGGTGCACCCTTTAATC
CTTGTCTTCTCCTTTTTTGTCTCTTTCCCCCTCGAAAAGGTGTCAAACTACTGCCGCATAAACTACGGTT
ATCCCAAATTTAAGAGAAAGCAATAAAGCATCAGCTAGCCATGCCTTTGTCTCAAGAAGAATCCACCCTC
ATTGAAAGAGCAACGGCTACAATCAACAGCATCCCCATCTCTGAAGACTACAGCGTCGCCAGCGCAGCTC
TCTCTAGCGACGGCCGCATCTTCACTGGTGTCAATGTATATCATTTTACTGGGGGACCTTGTGCAGAACT
CGTGGTGCTGGGCACTGCTGCTGCTGCGGCAGCTGGCAACCTGACTTGTATCGTCGCGATCGGAAATGAG
AACAGGGGCATCTTGAGCCCCTGCGGACGGTGCCGACAGGTGCTTCTCGATCTGCATCCTGGGATCAAAG
CCATAGTGAAGGACAGTGATGGACAGCCGACGGCAGTTGGGATTCGTGAATTGCTGCCCTCTGGTTATGT
GTGGGAGGGCTAACTCGAGTGCCCATTTAGTTGGCTTTTCCCTTGTCTCGTGTCTTTTCCGTGGAAAGGT
TCCCGGAGTAATCTGATGGCACAGCAGGGAGGTGCGCCTGCAGGTTGGTTAGGAAGGGGGGATGATGTAA
AAGAAGAAAATGGGGGGATTCGAGCCCCGCACAGGTCTCTCAAATTGGATGCATAGCTTGAGTATTCTAT
AGTGTCACCTAAATAGCTTGGCGTAATCATGGTCATAGCTGTTTCCTGTGTGAAATTGTTATCCGCTCAC
AATTCCACACAACATACGAGCCGGAAGCATAAAGTGTAAAGCCTGGGGTGCCTAATGAGTGAGCTAACTC
ACATTAATTGCGTTGCGCTCACTGCCCGCTTTCCAGTCGGGAAACCTGTCGTGCCAGCTGCATTAATGAA
TCGGCCAACGCGCGGGGAGAGGCGGTTTGCGTATTGGGCGCTCTTCCGCTTCCTCGCTCACTGACTCGCT
GCGCTCGGTCGTTCGGCTGCGGCGAGCGGTATCAGCTCACTCAAAGGCGGTAATACGGTTATCCACAGAA
TCAGGGGATAACGCAGGAAAGAACATGTGAGCAAAAGGCCAGCAAAAGGCCAGGAACCGTAAAAAGGCCG
CGTTGCTGGCGTTTTTCCATAGGCTCCGCCCCCCTGACGAGCATCACAAAAATCGACGCTCAAGTCAGAG
GTGGCGAAACCCGACAGGACTATAAAGATACCAGGCGTTTCCCCCTGGAAGCTCCCTCGTGCGCTCTCCT
GTTCCGACCCTGCCGCTTACCGGATACCTGTCCGCCTTTCTCCCTTCGGGAAGCGTGGCGCTTTCTCATA
GCTCACGCTGTAGGTATCTCAGTTCGGTGTAGGTCGTTCGCTCCAAGCTGGGCTGTGTGCACGAACCCCC
CGTTCAGCCCGACCGCTGCGCCTTATCCGGTAACTATCGTCTTGAGTCCAACCCGGTAAGACACGACTTA
TCGCCACTGGCAGCAGCCACTGGTAACAGGATTAGCAGAGCGAGGTATGTAGGCGGTGCTACAGAGTTCT
TGAAGTGGTGGCCTAACTACGGCTACACTAGAAGAACAGTATTTGGTATCTGCGCTCTGCTGAAGCCAGT
TACCTTCGGAAAAAGAGTTGGTAGCTCTTGATCCGGCAAACAAACCACCGCTGGTAGCGGTGGTTTTTTT
GTTTGCAAGCAGCAGATTACGCGCAGAAAAAAAGGATCTCAAGAAGATCCTTTGATCTTTTCTACGGGGT
CTGACGCTCAGTGGAACGAAAACTCACGTTAAGGGATTTTGGTCATGAGATTATCAAAAAGGATCTTCAC
CTAGATCCTTTTAAATTAAAAATGAAGTTTTAAATCAATCTAAAGTATATATGAGTAAACTTGGTCTGAC
AGTTACCAATGCTTAATCAGTGAGGCACCTATCTCAGCGATCTGTCTATTTCGTTCATCCATAGTTGCCT
GACTCCCCGTCGTGTAGATAATTACGATACGGGAGGGCTTACCATCTGGCCCCAGTGCTGCAATGATACC
GCGAGACCCACGCTCACCGGCTCCAGATTTATCAGCAATAAACCAGCCAGCCGGAAGGGCCGAGCGCAGA
AGTGGTCCTGCAACTTTATCCGCCTCCATCCAGTCTATTAATTGTTGCCGGGAAGCTAGAGTAAGTAGTT
CGCCAGTTAATAGTTTGCGCAACGTTGTTGCCATTGCTACAGGCATCGTGGTGTCACGCTCGTCGTTTGG
TATGGCTTCATTCAGCTCCGGTTCCCAACGATCAAGGCGAGTTACATGATCCCCCATGTTGTGCAAAAAA
GCGGTTAGCTCCTTCGGTCCTCCGATCGTTGTCAGAAGTAAGTTGGCCGCAGTGTTATCACTCATGGTTA
TGGCAGCACTGCATAATTCTCTTACTGTCATGCCATCCGTAAGATGCTTTTCTGTGACTGGTGAGTACTC
AACCAAGTCATTCTGAGAATAGTGTATGCGGCGACCGAGTTGCTCTTGCCCGGCGTCAATACGGGATAAT
ACCGCGCCACATAGCAGAACTTTAAAAGTGCTCATCATTGGAAAACGTTCTTCGGGGCGAAAACTCTCAA
GGATCTTACCGCTGTTGAGATCCAGTTCGATGTAACCCACTCGTGCACCCAACTGATCTTCAGCATCTTT
TACTTTCACCAGCGTTTCTGGGTGAGCAAAAACAGGAAGGCAAAATGCCGCAAAAAAGGGAATAAGGGCG
ACACGGAAATGTTGAATACTCATACTCTTCCTTTTTCAATATTATTGAAGCATTTATCAGGGTTATTGTC
TCATGAGCGGATACATATTTGAATGTATTTAGAAAAATAAACAAATAGGGGTTCCGCGCACATTTCCCCG
AAAAGTGCCACCTGATGCGGTGTGAAATACCGCACAGATGCGTAAGGAGAAAATACCGCATCAGGAAATT
GTAAGCGTTAATATTTTGTTAAAATTCGCGTTAAATTTTTGTTAAATCAGCTCATTTTTTAACCAATAGG
CCGAAATCGGCAAAATCCCTTATAAATCAAAAGAATAGACCGAGATAGGGT
[37 nt withheld, positions 5232-5268]
AAAGAACGTGGACTCCAACGTCAAAGG
[49 nt withheld, positions 5296-5344]
T
[91 nt withheld, positions 5346-5436]
G
[98 nt withheld, positions 5438-5535]
ACTTAATGCGCCGCTACAGGGCGCGTCCATTCGCCATTCAGGCTGCGCAACTGTTGGGAAGGGCGATCGG
TGCGGGCCTCTTCGCTATTACGCCAGCTGGCGAAAGGGGGATGTGCTGCAAGGCGATTAAGTTGGGTAAC
GCCAGGGTTTTCCCAGTCACGACGTTGTAAAACGACGGCCAGTGAATTGTAATACGACTCACTATA
